>Addgene plasmid #179827 | pPOTv7-blast-3HaloTag | addgene full sequence | sequence record 355420 | Addgene NGS Result
GGGCGAATTGGGCCCGTATAATGCAGACCTGCTGCAAGCTAGGGGCACAGCAAGGTCTTCTGAAATTCAT
GTTTTTTTTTTTTTTACTCTGCATTGCAGTCTCCGCTCTTATTTAGTTTTGCTTTACGTAAGGTCTCGTT
GCTGCCATAAAATAAGCTCTAGTGGAATTCATGCCTTTGTCTCAAGAAGAATCCACCCTCATTGAAAGAG
CAACGGCTACAATCAACAGCATCCCCATCTCTGAAGACTACAGCGTCGCCAGCGCAGCTCTCTCTAGCGA
CGGCCGCATCTTCACTGGTGTCAATGTATATCATTTTACTGGGGGACCTTGTGCAGAACTCGTGGTGCTG
GGCACTGCTGCTGCTGCGGCAGCTGGCAACCTGACTTGTATCGTCGCGATCGGAAATGAGAACAGGGGCA
TCTTGAGCCCCTGCGGACGGTGCCGACAGGTGCTTCTCGACCTGCATCCTGGGATCAAAGCCATAGTGAA
GGACAGTGATGGACAGCCGACGGCAGTTGGGATTCGTGAATTGCTGCCCTCTGGTTATGTGTGGGAGGGC
TAACCATGGTGCCCATTTAGTTGGCCTTTCCCTTGTCTCGTGTCTTTTCCGTGGAAAGGTTCCCGGAGTA
ATCTGATGGCACAGCAGGGAGGTGCGCCTGCAGGTTGGTTAGGAAGGGGGGATGATGTAAAAGAAGAAAA
TGGGGGGATTCGAGCCCCACGCGTTGCTCAAGCTGTGTAGCGCAGGCGTTTCCTTACATATTTCTCTAAC
AGGCACGGAAGCCTAACAAATACACTTGGCTTATTTTTTTGCCCCCTCATGTCTTGTACAAATATTTGCG
ATAGCTTAGCTATCAGCCACATTAATCAAACAAGTATACCAACAAGCCCGAAAACAGAAACTCAACTGCA
ACGGGTACCTATGGGTTCTGGTAGTGGTTCCGGTTCCGGTTCTAAGCTTGGTGGGTCTGGAAGCGGTAGT
GCCGAAATAGGCACAGGCTTCCCCTTTGATCCGCATTACGTGGAAGTTCTGGGGGAGCGTATGCACTACG
TCGACGTTGGACCCAGGGATGGTACGCCGGTTCTTTTCCTGCACGGGAACCCCACGTCGAGCTACGTGTG
GCGAAACATCATACCGCACGTGGCTCCCACGCACCGATGTATTGCGCCAGATCTTATAGGCATGGGGAAG
TCCGACAAACCCGATCTTGGTTACTTCTTCGACGACCATGTGCGCTTCATGGATGCTTTTATCGAGGCAC
TTGGATTGGAGGAGGTTGTTTTGGTAATACACGACTGGGGCTCAGCCCTTGGCTTTCATTGGGCGAAGCG
TAATCCAGAGCGGGTTAAAGGCATCGCTTTTATGGAGTTCATAAGGCCCATCCCGACGTGGGATGAGTGG
CCAGAGTTTGCCAGGGAGACCTTCCAAGCCTTTCGCACGACCGACGTCGGTCGCAAATTGATAATAGACC
AAAACGTGTTTATTGAGGGAACCCTGCCTATGGGAGTAGTCAGGCCCCTCACTGAAGTGGAAATGGACCA
CTATAGGGAGCCATTTTTGAATCCGGTTGATCGGGAACCTCTTTGGCGATTTCCAAATGAACTTCCTATT
GCAGGAGAGCCCGCCAACATCGTTGCTCTGGTCGAGGAATATATGGATTGGCTCCATCAGTCACCGGTCC
CGAAACTTCTGTTTTGGGGGACCCCAGGAGTTTTGATACCCCCTGCCGAGGCGGCCCGCCTTGCCAAATC
GCTTCCCAATTGCAAAGCAGTTGACATCGGACCAGGTCTCAACCTGCTCCAGGAAGATAATCCAGATTTG
ATCGGCTCGGAAATCGCTCGCTGGCTGTCGACACTGGAGATATCTGGTTCGGGCTCGGCTGAGATAGGTA
CTGGGTTTCCGTTCGACCCTCACTACGTAGAAGTTCTTGGAGAGCGGATGCACTATGTCGATGTGGGGCC
TCGCGATGGCACCCCCGTACTTTTCCTCCACGGCAACCCCACGTCGAGCTATGTCTGGAGGAACATAATA
CCACACGTGGCTCCAACGCATAGGTGTATAGCTCCCGACCTTATAGGAATGGGCAAAAGCGACAAACCCG
ACCTTGGATACTTCTTCGATGATCACGTACGCTTCATGGACGCTTTCATCGAAGCCCTGGGCTTGGAGGA
GGTTGTCTTGGTTATTCATGATTGGGGATCAGCTCTTGGGTTTCACTGGGCTAAACGCAACCCTGAACGG
GTAAAAGGCATCGCGTTCATGGAGTTTATACGTCCCATACCAACCTGGGACGAATGGCCGGAGTTCGCAC
GTGAGACCTTCCAGGCCTTTCGCACTACCGATGTAGGCAGGAAGCTGATCATTGACCAAAACGTCTTTAT
TGAAGGCACCCTGCCTATGGGAGTTGTCAGGCCTCTTACTGAGGTCGAAATGGACCATTACCGGGAACCG
TTTCTGAATCCGGTGGATCGGGAACCACTTTGGAGGTTCCCCAATGAACTCCCGATTGCCGGCGAGCCAG
CCAACATCGTTGCGCTCGTTGAAGAATACATGGACTGGCTGCACCAGAGTCCGGTGCCGAAACTCTTGTT
TTGGGGCACCCCTGGCGTTCTGATCCCACCGGCCGAGGCGGCCCGACTCGCCAAGTCATTGCCTAACTGT
AAAGCGGTTGATATCGGCCCTGGACTTAATCTTCTGCAAGAAGACAACCCAGACCTGATCGGCTCCGAGA
TCGCACGGTGGTTGTCTACTCTTGAAATTTCCGGTTCGCCCGGGTCGGCTGAGATTGGTACGGGGTTTCC
TTTTGACCCGCACTACGTTGAGGTGTTGGGTGAACGTATGCATTATGTTGATGTTGGTCCCCGTGATGGT
ACGCCCGTGCTGTTTTTGCATGGTAACCCCACGTCAAGCTATGTGTGGAGGAACATTATTCCCCACGTGG
CACCTACTCATCGCTGTATTGCTCCAGACCTTATTGGTATGGGTAAGTCAGATAAACCGGATCTTGGTTA
CTTCTTTGACGATCACGTGCGTTTTATGGATGCATTTATTGAAGCGCTTGGCCTTGAAGAAGTTGTGTTA
GTGATTCACGATTGGGGTTCTGCCTTGGGATTTCATTGGGCTAAACGTAATCCCGAAAGAGTTAAAGGTA
TTGCATTCATGGAGTTCATTCGTCCTATTCCTACGTGGGATGAGTGGCCAGAGTTTGCGCGCGAGACGTT
TCAAGCGTTTCGTACAACGGACGTGGGTCGTAAGCTGATTATTGATCAAAATGTTTTTATTGAGGGTACG
CTGCCGATGGGTGTTGTGCGTCCCCTGACTGAAGTGGAGATGGATCACTACCGTGAGCCATTTTTAAATC
CAGTGGACCGTGAGCCATTGTGGCGCTTCCCTAACGAGCTGCCCATTGCTGGTGAACCGGCTAACATTGT
GGCGCTTGTGGAGGAGTATATGGATTGGCTTCATCAATCACCCGTGCCTAAGTTGCTTTTTTGGGGTACG
CCAGGTGTGCTTATTCCACCTGCTGAAGCAGCACGCTTGGCTAAATCACTTCCAAACTGCAAAGCAGTTG
ATATTGGTCCGGGTCTGAACCTGTTGCAAGAAGATAATCCCGATCTTATTGGTTCCGAGATTGCCCGTTG
GCTTTCGACACTTGAAATTTCTGGTGGATCCGGATCAGGATCTGGATCAGGATCGGGTAGTTAAGAGCTC
CGCTGCGCTTAAATGTCTTTCATTATAATCAATGTATAACCTTTATGTAGTATTTCAATCTATGCCGCTG
TGTACGTGCACTGCGGTGCCTATCCTTCGGCATTAGAGAGTCACTGTTTGTGTAGATCGTAGCTGCATGT
CTGACATCTGGTTCATTAGTGCCGTTTTGAGTCTGCACTGTTGTGCAACTTGATATTCATCACTGCACAC
CAACCGTGTGTTTCCTCCTTTGGGTGCACCCTTTAATCCTTGTCTTCTCCTTTTTTGTCTCTTTCCCCCT
CGAAAAGGTGTCAAACTACTGCCGCATAAACTACGGTTATCCCAAATTTAAGAGAAAGCAATAAAGCATC
AGCTAGCATGCCTTTGTCTCAAGAAGAATCCACCCTCATTGAAAGAGCAACGGCTACAATCAACAGCATC
CCCATCTCTGAAGACTACAGCGTCGCCAGCGCAGCTCTCTCTAGCGACGGCCGCATCTTCACTGGTGTCA
ATGTATATCATTTTACTGGGGGACCTTGTGCAGAACTCGTGGTGCTGGGCACTGCTGCTGCTGCGGCAGC
TGGCAACCTGACTTGTATCGTCGCGATCGGAAATGAGAACAGGGGCATCTTGAGCCCCTGCGGACGGTGC
CGACAGGTGCTTCTCGATCTGCATCCTGGGATCAAAGCCATAGTGAAGGACAGTGATGGACAGCCGACGG
CAGTTGGGATTCGTGAATTGCTGCCCTCTGGTTATGTGTGGGAGGGCTAACTCGAGTGCCCATTTAGTTG
GCTTTTCCCTTGTCTCGTGTCTTTTCCGTGGAAAGGTTCCCGGAGTAATCTGATGGCACAGCAGGGAGGT
GCGCCTGCAGGTTGGTTAGGAAGGGGGGATGATGTAAAAGAAGAAAATGGGGGGATTCGAGCCCCGCACA
GGTCTCTCAAATTGGATGCATAGCTTGAGTATTCTATAGTGTCACCTAAATAGCTTGGCGTAATCATGGT
CATAGCTGTTTCCTGTGTGAAATTGTTATCCGCTCACAATTCCACACAACATACGAGCCGGAAGCATAAA
GTGTAAAGCCTGGGGTGCCTAATGAGTGAGCTAACTCACATTAATTGCGTTGCGCTCACTGCCCGCTTTC
CAGTCGGGAAACCTGTCGTGCCAGCTGCATTAATGAATCGGCCAACGCGCGGGGAGAGGCGGTTTGCGTA
TTGGGCGCTCTTCCGCTTCCTCGCTCACTGACTCGCTGCGCTCGGTCGTTCGGCTGCGGCGAGCGGTATC
AGCTCACTCAAAGGCGGTAATACGGTTATCCACAGAATCAGGGGATAACGCAGGAAAGAACATGTGAGCA
AAAGGCCAGCAAAAGGCCAGGAACCGTAAAAAGGCCGCGTTGCTGGCGTTTTTCCATAGGCTCCGCCCCC
CTGACGAGCATCACAAAAATCGACGCTCAAGTCAGAGGTGGCGAAACCCGACAGGACTATAAAGATACCA
GGCGTTTCCCCCTGGAAGCTCCCTCGTGCGCTCTCCTGTTCCGACCCTGCCGCTTACCGGATACCTGTCC
GCCTTTCTCCCTTCGGGAAGCGTGGCGCTTTCTCATAGCTCACGCTGTAGGTATCTCAGTTCGGTGTAGG
TCGTTCGCTCCAAGCTGGGCTGTGTGCACGAACCCCCCGTTCAGCCCGACCGCTGCGCCTTATCCGGTAA
CTATCGTCTTGAGTCCAACCCGGTAAGACACGACTTATCGCCACTGGCAGCAGCCACTGGTAACAGGATT
AGCAGAGCGAGGTATGTAGGCGGTGCTACAGAGTTCTTGAAGTGGTGGCCTAACTACGGCTACACTAGAA
GAACAGTATTTGGTATCTGCGCTCTGCTGAAGCCAGTTACCTTCGGAAAAAGAGTTGGTAGCTCTTGATC
CGGCAAACAAACCACCGCTGGTAGCGGTGGTTTTTTTGTTTGCAAGCAGCAGATTACGCGCAGAAAAAAA
GGATCTCAAGAAGATCCTTTGATCTTTTCTACGGGGTCTGACGCTCAGTGGAACGAAAACTCACGTTAAG
GGATTTTGGTCATGAGATTATCAAAAAGGATCTTCACCTAGATCCTTTTAAATTAAAAATGAAGTTTTAA
ATCAATCTAAAGTATATATGAGTAAACTTGGTCTGACAGTTACCAATGCTTAATCAGTGAGGCACCTATC
TCAGCGATCTGTCTATTTCGTTCATCCATAGTTGCCTGACTCCCCGTCGTGTAGATAATTACGATACGGG
AGGGCTTACCATCTGGCCCCAGTGCTGCAATGATACCGCGAGACCCACGCTCACCGGCTCCAGATTTATC
AGCAATAAACCAGCCAGCCGGAAGGGCCGAGCGCAGAAGTGGTCCTGCAACTTTATCCGCCTCCATCCAG
TCTATTAATTGTTGCCGGGAAGCTAGAGTAAGTAGTTCGCCAGTTAATAGTTTGCGCAACGTTGTTGCCA
TTGCTACAGGCATCGTGGTGTCACGCTCGTCGTTTGGTATGGCTTCATTCAGCTCCGGTTCCCAACGATC
AAGGCGAGTTACATGATCCCCCATGTTGTGCAAAAAAGCGGTTAGCTCCTTCGGTCCTCCGATCGTTGTC
AGAAGTAAGTTGGCCGCAGTGTTATCACTCATGGTTATGGCAGCACTGCATAATTCTCTTACTGTCATGC
CATCCGTAAGATGCTTTTCTGTGACTGGTGAGTACTCAACCAAGTCATTCTGAGAATAGTGTATGCGGCG
ACCGAGTTGCTCTTGCCCGGCGTCAATACGGGATAATACCGCGCCACATAGCAGAACTTTAAAAGTGCTC
ATCATTGGAAAACGTTCTTCGGGGCGAAAACTCTCAAGGATCTTACCGCTGTTGAGATCCAGTTCGATGT
AACCCACTCGTGCACCCAACTGATCTTCAGCATCTTTTACTTTCACCAGCGTTTCTGGGTGAGCAAAAAC
AGGAAGGCAAAATGCCGCAAAAAAGGGAATAAGGGCGACACGGAAATGTTGAATACTCATACTCTTCCTT
TTTCAATATTATTGAAGCATTTATCAGGGTTATTGTCTCATGAGCGGATACATATTTGAATGTATTTAGA
AAAATAAACAAATAGGGGTTCCGCGCACATTTCCCCGAAAAGTGCCACCTGATGCGGTGTGAAATACCGC
ACAGATGCGTAAGGAGAAAATACCGCATCAGGAAATTGTAAGCGTTAATATTTTGTTAAAATTCGCGTTA
AATTTTTGTTAAATCAGCTCATTTTTTAACCAATAGGCCGAAATCGGCAAAATCCCTTATAAATCAAAAG
AATAGACCGAGATAGGGT
[37 nt withheld, positions 7019-7055]
AAAGAACGTGGACTCCAACGTCAAAGG
[49 nt withheld, positions 7083-7131]
T
[91 nt withheld, positions 7133-7223]
G
[98 nt withheld, positions 7225-7322]
ACTTAATGCGCCGCTACAGGGCGCGTCCATTCGCCATTCAGGCTGCGCAACTGTTGGGAAGGGCGATCGG
TGCGGGCCTCTTCGCTATTACGCCAGCTGGCGAAAGGGGGATGTGCTGCAAGGCGATTAAGTTGGGTAAC
GCCAGGGTTTTCCCAGTCACGACGTTGTAAAACGACGGCCAGTGAATTGTAATACGACTCACTATA
Features (pLannotate 1.2.2; 17 found; start..end, strand, type, name):
    171..560     +  CDS            bsd: BSD_ASPTE - Experimental evidence at protein level: Swiss-Prot protein existence level 1. Catalyzes the deamination of the cytosine moiety of the antibiotics blasticidin S, cytomycin and acetylblasticidin S. From Aspergillus terreus.
    981..1856    +  CDS            dhaA: DHAA_PSEPV - Experimental evidence at protein level: Swiss-Prot protein existence level 1. Catalyzes hydrolytic cleavage of carbon-halogen bonds in halogenated aliphatic compounds, leading to the formation of the corresponding primary alcohols, halide ions and protons. Has a broad substrate specificity, as it is able to dehalogenate mono- and di- chlorinated and brominated alkanes (up to at least C10), and the two isomers of 1,3-dichloropropene to 3-chloroallyl alcohol; the highest activity was found with 1,2-dibromoethane, while no activity was observed with the analog 1,2-dichloroethane. Fro
   1878..2753    +  CDS            dhaA: DHAA_PSEPV - Experimental evidence at protein level: Swiss-Prot protein existence level 1. Catalyzes hydrolytic cleavage of carbon-halogen bonds in halogenated aliphatic compounds, leading to the formation of the corresponding primary alcohols, halide ions and protons. Has a broad substrate specificity, as it is able to dehalogenate mono- and di- chlorinated and brominated alkanes (up to at least C10), and the two isomers of 1,3-dichloropropene to 3-chloroallyl alcohol; the highest activity was found with 1,2-dibromoethane, while no activity was observed with the analog 1,2-dichloroethane. Fro
   2778..3653    +  CDS            dhaA: DHAA_PSEPV - Experimental evidence at protein level: Swiss-Prot protein existence level 1. Catalyzes hydrolytic cleavage of carbon-halogen bonds in halogenated aliphatic compounds, leading to the formation of the corresponding primary alcohols, halide ions and protons. Has a broad substrate specificity, as it is able to dehalogenate mono- and di- chlorinated and brominated alkanes (up to at least C10), and the two isomers of 1,3-dichloropropene to 3-chloroallyl alcohol; the highest activity was found with 1,2-dibromoethane, while no activity was observed with the analog 1,2-dichloroethane. Fro
   4068..4457    +  CDS            bsd: BSD_ASPTE - Experimental evidence at protein level: Swiss-Prot protein existence level 1. Catalyzes the deamination of the cytosine moiety of the antibiotics blasticidin S, cytomycin and acetylblasticidin S. From Aspergillus terreus.
   4653..4671    -  promoter       SP6 promoter: promoter for bacteriophage SP6 RNA polymerase
   4713..4729    -  protein_bind   lac operator: The lac repressor binds to the lac operator to inhibit transcription in E. coli. This inhibition can be relieved by adding lactose or isopropyl-β-D-thiogalactopyranoside (IPTG). lac repressor encoded by lacI
   4737..4767    -  promoter       lac promoter: promoter for the E. coli lac operon
   4782..4803    -  protein_bind   CAP binding site: CAP binding activates transcription in the presence of cAMP. E. coli catabolite activator protein
   4816..4908    -  CDS            lacI (fragment): lac repressor; lacI; The lac repressor binds to the lac operator to inhibit transcription in E. coli. This inhibition can be relieved by adding lactose or isopropyl-β-D-thiogalactopyranoside (IPTG).
   5091..5679    -  rep_origin     ori: high-copy-number ColE1/pMB1/pBR322/pUC origin of replication
   5850..6710    -  CDS            AmpR: β-lactamase; bla; confers resistance to ampicillin, carbenicillin, and related antibiotics
   6711..6815    -  promoter       AmpR promoter: bla
   6842..6892    +  misc_feature   bom (fragment): basis of mobility region from pBR322
   6893..7348    -  rep_origin     f1 ori (sequence partly withheld): f1 bacteriophage origin of replication; arrow indicates direction of (+) strand synthesis
   7352..7509    -  CDS            lacZα (fragment): LacZα fragment of β-galactosidase; lacZ fragment
   7512..2       +  promoter       T7 promoter (across the origin): promoter for bacteriophage T7 RNA polymerase
