[The description below was written by a language model from this plasmid's Addgene catalogue record and pLannotate feature annotations shown in this document.]
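Description:
pPOTv7-blast-3HaloTag is a PCR-only tagging (pPOT) template plasmid for endogenous gene tagging in Trypanosoma brucei. It is not meant to be expressed from the plasmid itself. Instead, it serves as a PCR template from which a tag-plus-marker cassette is amplified, normally with primers carrying homology to the target locus, for integration into the parasite genome. The 7,528 nt plasmid is maintained in E. coli through a high-copy ColE1/pUC-type origin and is selected with ampicillin (AmpR under its own bla promoter). The backbone retains typical cloning-vector remnants: an f1 origin, lacZα and lacI fragments, lac promoter/operator elements, and flanking T7 and SP6 promoters.

The payload is a synthetic triple HaloTag. It is annotated as three tandem haloalkane dehalogenase (dhaA)-derived coding units in the same orientation, cloned between retained HindIII and BamHI sites. HaloTag binds chloroalkane ligands covalently, so a tagged protein can be labelled with fluorescent or affinity ligands, and the three copies presumably strengthen the signal per molecule. A blasticidin S deaminase (bsd) gene lies on each side of the tag array. This layout fits the pPOT design, in which a marker-then-tag amplicon is used for N-terminal tagging and a tag-then-marker amplicon for C-terminal tagging, both from a single template.

The promoter is recorded as "read through", meaning expression relies on transcription of the tagged locus after integration rather than on a dedicated promoter. The intergenic RNA-processing sequences that would lie between the coding regions are not annotated in the feature table. The plasmid belongs to a toolkit for protein localization and functional analysis in trypanosomatids.
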