Addgene plasmid #179827: pPOTv7-blast-3HaloTag
Purpose: Trypanosoma brucei PCR only tagging (pPOT) vector for endogenous gene tagging
Depositing lab: Samuel Dean & Keith Gull. Depositing organization: University of Oxford. Publication: A comprehensive toolkit for protein localization and functional analysis in trypanosomatids. Paterou A, Saez Conde J, Tyc J, Sunter JD, Vaughan S, Gull K, Dean S. Open Biol. 2025 Apr;15(4):240361. doi: 10.1098/rsob.240361. Epub 2025 Apr 2. PubMed 40169015.
Backbone
  Vector backbone: pPOT
  Vector type: Unspecified
Growth in bacteria
  Bacterial resistance: Ampicillin, 100 μg/mL
  Growth temperature: 37°C
  Growth strain: NEB Stable
  Copy number: High Copy
Gene/Insert
  Gene/Insert name: 3x HaloTag
  Species: Synthetic
  Promoter: read through
  Cloning method: Restriction Enzyme; 5′ cloning site HindIII (not destroyed); 3′ cloning site BamHI (not destroyed)
  Sequencing primers: 5′ cTATGGGTTCTGGTAGTG; 3′ cTTAACTACCCGATCCTG
Terms and licenses: Academic/Nonprofit Terms; Industry Terms: Not Available to Industry
Depositor comments: Please visit https://doi.org/10.1101/2023.04.21.537815 for bioRxiv preprint.
How to cite: pPOTv7-blast-3HaloTag was a gift from Samuel Dean & Keith Gull (Addgene plasmid # 179827 ; http://n2t.net/addgene:179827 ; RRID:Addgene_179827)
